Addgene plasmid #233126: pUC57KAN-80XMYC
Purpose: 80X MYC tag multimer
Depositing lab: Steve Stowers. Depositing organization: Montana State University.
Backbone
  Vector backbone: pUC57KAN
  Vector type: Unspecified
Growth in bacteria
  Bacterial resistance: Kanamycin, 50 μg/mL
  Growth temperature: 37°C
  Growth strain: DH5alpha
  Copy number: High Copy
Gene/Insert
  Gene/Insert name: MYC tag
  Species: Synthetic
  Mutation: Please see Depositor Comments below
  Cloning method: Restriction Enzyme; 5′ cloning site Unknown (unknown if destroyed)
Terms and licenses: Academic/Nonprofit Terms; Industry Terms: Not Available to Industry
Depositor comments: Please note: This plasmid is prone recombination and loss of Myc tags. Please screen multiple colonies for the full-length plasmid before use in experiments.
How to cite: pUC57KAN-80XMYC was a gift from Steve Stowers (Addgene plasmid # 233126 ; http://n2t.net/addgene:233126 ; RRID:Addgene_233126)
