[The description below was written by a language model from this plasmid's Addgene catalogue record and pLannotate feature annotations shown in this document.]
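Description:
pUC57KAN-80XMYC is a bacterial cloning plasmid that serves as a source of a synthetic, highly multimerized MYC epitope tag array (nominally 80 copies). It is built on the pUC57KAN backbone, replicates from the high-copy ColE1/pUC origin, and is selected with kanamycin through an aph(3')-Ia KanR gene that the annotation places downstream of an AmpR (bla) promoter. The usual pUC remnants flank the insert: the lac promoter, lac operator and CAP binding site, along with fragments of lacZα, lacI, bom and rop. The record lists the vector type as unspecified, and no eukaryotic promoter is annotated, so the plasmid appears to be a storage or donor construct for subcloning rather than an expression vector.

In the 8,330 nt long-read sequence, automated annotation detects 16 Myc tag fragments spaced at a regular 228 nt interval across roughly 3.5 kb. This periodicity suggests a larger repeated unit in which only one tag copy per unit matches the reference closely enough to be called. The remaining copies may be encoded with varied codons, but the record does not confirm this, nor does it confirm that all 80 copies are present in the sequenced isolate. Upstream of the array, the annotation also finds a short fragment resembling rat Slc17a8 (Vglut3) and fragments of an SV40 polyadenylation signal. The catalogue entry does not explain the role of these elements.

The depositor warns that the repeat array is prone to recombination and loss of Myc tags, so full-length clones need to be verified. Multimerized epitope arrays of this kind are generally fused to proteins of interest to amplify antibody-based detection of low-abundance targets.
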