Features (pLannotate 1.2.2; 29 found; start..end, strand, type, name):
    137..236     +  misc_feature   bom (fragment): basis of mobility region from pBR322
    242..399     -  CDS            lacZα (fragment): LacZα fragment of β-galactosidase; lacZ fragment
    565..807     +  CDS            Slc17a8 (fragment): VGLU3_RAT - Also known as Vglut3. Experimental evidence at protein level: Swiss-Prot protein existence level 1. Mediates the uptake of glutamate into synaptic vesicles at presynaptic nerve terminals of excitatory neural cells. May also mediate the transport of inorganic phosphate. From Rattus norvegicus (Rat).
   1358..1427    +  polyA_signal   SV40 poly(A) signal (fragment): SV40 polyadenylation signal
   1428..1462    +  polyA_signal   SV40 poly(A) signal (fragment): SV40 polyadenylation signal
   1724..1747    +  CDS            Myc (fragment): Myc (human c-Myc proto-oncogene) epitope tag
   1952..1975    +  CDS            Myc (fragment): Myc (human c-Myc proto-oncogene) epitope tag
   2180..2203    +  CDS            Myc (fragment): Myc (human c-Myc proto-oncogene) epitope tag
   2408..2431    +  CDS            Myc (fragment): Myc (human c-Myc proto-oncogene) epitope tag
   2636..2659    +  CDS            Myc (fragment): Myc (human c-Myc proto-oncogene) epitope tag
   2864..2887    +  CDS            Myc (fragment): Myc (human c-Myc proto-oncogene) epitope tag
   3092..3115    +  CDS            Myc (fragment): Myc (human c-Myc proto-oncogene) epitope tag
   3320..3343    +  CDS            Myc (fragment): Myc (human c-Myc proto-oncogene) epitope tag
   3548..3571    +  CDS            Myc (fragment): Myc (human c-Myc proto-oncogene) epitope tag
   3776..3799    +  CDS            Myc (fragment): Myc (human c-Myc proto-oncogene) epitope tag
   4004..4027    +  CDS            Myc (fragment): Myc (human c-Myc proto-oncogene) epitope tag
   4232..4255    +  CDS            Myc (fragment): Myc (human c-Myc proto-oncogene) epitope tag
   4460..4483    +  CDS            Myc (fragment): Myc (human c-Myc proto-oncogene) epitope tag
   4688..4711    +  CDS            Myc (fragment): Myc (human c-Myc proto-oncogene) epitope tag
   4916..4939    +  CDS            Myc (fragment): Myc (human c-Myc proto-oncogene) epitope tag
   5144..5167    +  CDS            Myc (fragment): Myc (human c-Myc proto-oncogene) epitope tag
   6178..6194    -  protein_bind   lac operator: The lac repressor binds to the lac operator to inhibit transcription in E. coli. This inhibition can be relieved by adding lactose or isopropyl-β-D-thiogalactopyranoside (IPTG). lac repressor encoded by lacI
   6202..6232    -  promoter       lac promoter: promoter for the E. coli lac operon
   6247..6268    -  protein_bind   CAP binding site: CAP binding activates transcription in the presence of cAMP. E. coli catabolite activator protein
   6281..6373    -  CDS            lacI (fragment): lac repressor; lacI; The lac repressor binds to the lac operator to inhibit transcription in E. coli. This inhibition can be relieved by adding lactose or isopropyl-β-D-thiogalactopyranoside (IPTG).
   6556..7144    -  rep_origin     ori: high-copy-number ColE1/pMB1/pBR322/pUC origin of replication
   7315..8130    -  CDS            KanR: aminoglycoside phosphotransferase; aph(3')-Ia; confers resistance to kanamycin in bacteria or G418 (Geneticin®) in eukaryotes
   8131..8235    -  promoter       AmpR promoter: bla
   8330..35      +  CDS            rop (fragment) (across the origin): Rop protein, which maintains plasmids at low copy number; rop
>Addgene plasmid #233126 | pUC57KAN-80XMYC | addgene full sequence | sequence record 476075 | Addgene Long Read Sequencing Result
TCGCGCGTTTCGGTGATGACGGTGAAAACCTCTGACACATGCAGCTCCCGGAGACGGTCACAGCTTGTCT
GTAAGCGGATGCCGGGAGCAGACAAGCCCGTCAGGGCGCGTCAGCGGGTGTTGGCGGGTGTCGGGGCTGG
CTTAACTATGCGGCATCAGAGCAGATTGTACTGAGAGTGCACCAGATGCGGTGTGAAATACCGCACAGAT
GCGTAAGGAGAAAATACCGCATCAGGCGCCATTCGCCATTCAGGCTGCGCAACTGTTGGGAAGGGCGATC
GGTGCGGGCCTCTTCGCTATTACGCCAGCTGGCGAAAGGGGGATGTGCTGCAAGGCGATTAAGTTGGGTA
ACGCCAGGGTTTTCCCAGTCACGACGTTGTAAAACGACGGCCAGTGAATTCAAAAGTCATACATACACAA
AAGGACACGCACCCACACAGACCCATCATAGAAACCAATTTGAAATTCTGAATCCTGCTTGACGCTCGTT
AATAAATGCCTGGAGCAGTTTTTAATGATTGCTGAGCTTCTGTCACTCATCCCGTAAAATGTGTTTCCGG
ATTTTTGCAGACTGTGTTCATGAACTGGACGGTCGCCGTGGAGAGCCATGTGGACTCGTCCTTCTTCTGG
GGCTATCTGGTGACGCAGATTCCCGGCGGCTTCATCGCCTCCAAGTTCCCGGCCAACAAGATATTCGGAC
TGTCCATCGTGAGCTCCGCCACGCTGCATCTCTTCGTGCCATTCGCCATGACCCTGATGCACGGTCATGT
GGTGATTTGCGTGAGGGTCCTGCAAGGACTCTTCGAGGTATGTAGCCCAACCAACCTAACAACTTGCCCA
ATTCGATTTTGCCACAGATCAAAGCCGGGGATTACGGCTGCGTGATGTTGCGAAAATGGGGAGGGTTAGA
TTTTGCTTTATGATAAAGCAAATATGTGAAATGGAAACATGTCCTAAGCCCTCAAAGGGATGGGGGTCCT
GGGAGGGCAGGAAAAAATAACAAAAGCATTTATTTTAATGCGATTTCTTTGTGCCAAGGACTGGGAAGTA
TGTCATTTTTCTTCGAATCGGAAGGGAGAGAATGATACTTTGTAAAAAGGATGTTTGTCTATTCGAGTTC
CGAAGTAACTATATTTTAGATATATATTTTTAATTTCACAAAGCACATTTTCTTAAGATACTATAACTGC
ATGAGACTAAGTGCAGAGTTTCATTAAGGAATAACTAATTCCCTAATGAAACTCGCGTCGCGCCACTTCA
ACGCTCGATGGGAGCGTCAGCGTCGCGCCACTTCAACGCTCGATGGGAGCGTCATTGGTGGGCGGGGTAA
CCGTCGAAATCAGTGTTTAGCCCGGGCAGCATTTTTTTCACTGCATTCTAGTTGTGGTTTGTCCAAACTC
ATCAATGTATCTTATCATGTCTGGATCCCAAACTCATCAATGTATCTTATCATGTCTGGATCGAGTTTCA
TTAAGGAATAACTAATTCCCTAATGAAACTCTTGGAATATAGGACAATATCCTAATTGACTTATTTAAAT
AATCCATTCCTGCAGGTGCCGTCCTACGATCCGCAGGGATACCAGCAGCAGGGCTCCGGCGGCTGGCGCG
CCCTTAAGCTCGAGGGCTCCGGCGGCGAACAGAAACTTATCTCAGAGGAGGATCTTGGCTCCGGCGGCGA
GCAAAAACTAATATCGGAGGAAGACCTCGGTTCAGGAGGGGAACAAAAGCTCATTTCTGAAGAGGACCTG
GGATCTGGGGGTGAGCAAAAGCTCATATCGGAAGAAGACCTCGGATCTGGTGGAGAACAGAAACTGATTT
CCGAAGAGGATCTTGGTTCGGGGGGGGTCGAGGGCTCCGGCGGCGAACAGAAACTTATCTCAGAGGAGGA
TCTTGGCTCCGGCGGCGAGCAAAAACTAATATCGGAGGAAGACCTCGGTTCAGGAGGGGAACAAAAGCTC
ATTTCTGAAGAGGACCTGGGATCTGGGGGTGAGCAAAAGCTCATATCGGAAGAAGACCTCGGATCTGGTG
GAGAACAGAAACTGATTTCCGAAGAGGATCTTGGTTCGGGGGGGGTCGAGGGCTCCGGCGGCGAACAGAA
ACTTATCTCAGAGGAGGATCTTGGCTCCGGCGGCGAGCAAAAACTAATATCGGAGGAAGACCTCGGTTCA
GGAGGGGAACAAAAGCTCATTTCTGAAGAGGACCTGGGATCTGGGGGTGAGCAAAAGCTCATATCGGAAG
AAGACCTCGGATCTGGTGGAGAACAGAAACTGATTTCCGAAGAGGATCTTGGTTCGGGGGGGGTCGAGGG
CTCCGGCGGCGAACAGAAACTTATCTCAGAGGAGGATCTTGGCTCCGGCGGCGAGCAAAAACTAATATCG
GAGGAAGACCTCGGTTCAGGAGGGGAACAAAAGCTCATTTCTGAAGAGGACCTGGGATCTGGGGGTGAGC
AAAAGCTCATATCGGAAGAAGACCTCGGATCTGGTGGAGAACAGAAACTGATTTCCGAAGAGGATCTTGG
TTCGGGGGGGGTCGAGGGCTCCGGCGGCGAACAGAAACTTATCTCAGAGGAGGATCTTGGCTCCGGCGGC
GAGCAAAAACTAATATCGGAGGAAGACCTCGGTTCAGGAGGGGAACAAAAGCTCATTTCTGAAGAGGACC
TGGGATCTGGGGGTGAGCAAAAGCTCATATCGGAAGAAGACCTCGGATCTGGTGGAGAACAGAAACTGAT
TTCCGAAGAGGATCTTGGTTCGGGGGGGGTCGAGGGCTCCGGCGGCGAACAGAAACTTATCTCAGAGGAG
GATCTTGGCTCCGGCGGCGAGCAAAAACTAATATCGGAGGAAGACCTCGGTTCAGGAGGGGAACAAAAGC
TCATTTCTGAAGAGGACCTGGGATCTGGGGGTGAGCAAAAGCTCATATCGGAAGAAGACCTCGGATCTGG
TGGAGAACAGAAACTGATTTCCGAAGAGGATCTTGGTTCGGGGGGGGTCGAGGGCTCCGGCGGCGAACAG
AAACTTATCTCAGAGGAGGATCTTGGCTCCGGCGGCGAGCAAAAACTAATATCGGAGGAAGACCTCGGTT
CAGGAGGGGAACAAAAGCTCATTTCTGAAGAGGACCTGGGATCTGGGGGTGAGCAAAAGCTCATATCGGA
AGAAGACCTCGGATCTGGTGGAGAACAGAAACTGATTTCCGAAGAGGATCTTGGTTCGGGGGGGGTCGAG
GGCTCCGGCGGCGAACAGAAACTTATCTCAGAGGAGGATCTTGGCTCCGGCGGCGAGCAAAAACTAATAT
CGGAGGAAGACCTCGGTTCAGGAGGGGAACAAAAGCTCATTTCTGAAGAGGACCTGGGATCTGGGGGTGA
GCAAAAGCTCATATCGGAAGAAGACCTCGGATCTGGTGGAGAACAGAAACTGATTTCCGAAGAGGATCTT
GGTTCGGGGGGGGTCGAGGGCTCCGGCGGCGAACAGAAACTTATCTCAGAGGAGGATCTTGGCTCCGGCG
GCGAGCAAAAACTAATATCGGAGGAAGACCTCGGTTCAGGAGGGGAACAAAAGCTCATTTCTGAAGAGGA
CCTGGGATCTGGGGGTGAGCAAAAGCTCATATCGGAAGAAGACCTCGGATCTGGTGGAGAACAGAAACTG
ATTTCCGAAGAGGATCTTGGTTCGGGGGGGGTCGAGGGCTCCGGCGGCGAACAGAAACTTATCTCAGAGG
AGGATCTTGGCTCCGGCGGCGAGCAAAAACTAATATCGGAGGAAGACCTCGGTTCAGGAGGGGAACAAAA
GCTCATTTCTGAAGAGGACCTGGGATCTGGGGGTGAGCAAAAGCTCATATCGGAAGAAGACCTCGGATCT
GGTGGAGAACAGAAACTGATTTCCGAAGAGGATCTTGGTTCGGGGGGGGTCGAGGGCTCCGGCGGCGAAC
AGAAACTTATCTCAGAGGAGGATCTTGGCTCCGGCGGCGAGCAAAAACTAATATCGGAGGAAGACCTCGG
TTCAGGAGGGGAACAAAAGCTCATTTCTGAAGAGGACCTGGGATCTGGGGGTGAGCAAAAGCTCATATCG
GAAGAAGACCTCGGATCTGGTGGAGAACAGAAACTGATTTCCGAAGAGGATCTTGGTTCGGGGGGGGTCG
AGGGCTCCGGCGGCGAACAGAAACTTATCTCAGAGGAGGATCTTGGCTCCGGCGGCGAGCAAAAACTAAT
ATCGGAGGAAGACCTCGGTTCAGGAGGGGAACAAAAGCTCATTTCTGAAGAGGACCTGGGATCTGGGGGT
GAGCAAAAGCTCATATCGGAAGAAGACCTCGGATCTGGTGGAGAACAGAAACTGATTTCCGAAGAGGATC
TTGGTTCGGGGGGGGTCGAGGGCTCCGGCGGCGAACAGAAACTTATCTCAGAGGAGGATCTTGGCTCCGG
CGGCGAGCAAAAACTAATATCGGAGGAAGACCTCGGTTCAGGAGGGGAACAAAAGCTCATTTCTGAAGAG
GACCTGGGATCTGGGGGTGAGCAAAAGCTCATATCGGAAGAAGACCTCGGATCTGGTGGAGAACAGAAAC
TGATTTCCGAAGAGGATCTTGGTTCGGGGGGGGTCGAGGGCTCCGGCGGCGAACAGAAACTTATCTCAGA
GGAGGATCTTGGCTCCGGCGGCGAGCAAAAACTAATATCGGAGGAAGACCTCGGTTCAGGAGGGGAACAA
AAGCTCATTTCTGAAGAGGACCTGGGATCTGGGGGTGAGCAAAAGCTCATATCGGAAGAAGACCTCGGAT
CTGGTGGAGAACAGAAACTGATTTCCGAAGAGGATCTTGGTTCGGGGGGGGTCGAGGGCTCCGGCGGCGA
ACAGAAACTTATCTCAGAGGAGGATCTTGGCTCCGGCGGCGAGCAAAAACTAATATCGGAGGAAGACCTC
GGTTCAGGAGGGGAACAAAAGCTCATTTCTGAAGAGGACCTGGGATCTGGGGGTGAGCAAAAGCTCATAT
CGGAAGAAGACCTCGGATCTGGTGGAGAACAGAAACTGATTTCCGAAGAGGATCTTGGTTCGGGGGGGGT
CGAGGGCTCCGGCGGCGAACAGAAACTTATCTCAGAGGAGGATCTTGGCTCCGGCGGCGAGCAAAAACTA
ATATCGGAGGAAGACCTCGGTTCAGGAGGGGAACAAAAGCTCATTTCTGAAGAGGACCTGGGATCTGGGG
GTGAGCAAAAGCTCATATCGGAAGAAGACCTCGGATCTGGTGGAGAACAGAAACTGATTTCCGAAGAGGA
TCTTGGTTCGGGGGGGGTCGACGGATCCGCGGCCGCATAATGGGTTCGCGATAGGTCACTGATATATATC
ATAGCTTTTAGTTGTAGTCGGAAATCGTTTGACGTTTATTGTTTGTTCTCGGTGTGCCGTTAAAGTTTTC
CCCCCTTTTTCTCTCTATTTGTTGAGTTCCATCGATGGACGGATCCGTGGACCTTTCAGAAGTATATAAA
TATATAACTAAAGAGTAACGAATTTGTCAGCGAATAAGGGGATTCCACATGCCACACTAACACAATGAAA
CTATGTACCTAACAGAGAAACTACATATGCATACACAGCAATACCGATAACCACTACCAATACCATTAGC
CCACATAGACCCAAACTGGCCTAATCGATCTATAAAGCATATATAGTATATACTATTAGGGTCTCGCTTA
CGCGAATTTCTATTTACAAGCTCCGAAATCGAAACTGCAACACAAGATAGGGAAAGAACTGGAAATATAT
ACTCAACACTTGTGTATATCATAAATCACATAATCCACACAAAGCCTATGATAATTATATTTATATCGGT
ATAATCGTATATACATATATAGCCAAAGATTGTTGTTGAACTGCGAACTGCAAGTTTTATTACCGTTGAT
GATATTATCTTCTGTGTAAAGAGAACATTTTAATCAAACCCAAGCAATTGTTGATGTTCGGCACGAATGA
TAACCATAAAAAGAACTAGCTAATCAAAAGTCATATGAATACTCTGTTAACTAATTACTGTTTATGTTTG
TTGATATTATTTAATTCATTGATATTAATGCACCGTATGCTTTTGTGTTTAACTAACATGAGCAAGGCAT
GATGTAGGTACTAAAAATAATACTTAAGTAGATAGCCGTAGAAGCTTGGCTCGATCGAGCATGGTCATAG
CTGTTTCCTGTGTGAAATTGTTATCCGCTCACAATTCCACACAACATACGAGCCGGAAGCATAAAGTGTA
AAGCCTGGGGTGCCTAATGAGTGAGCTAACTCACATTAATTGCGTTGCGCTCACTGCCCGCTTTCCAGTC
GGGAAACCTGTCGTGCCAGCTGCATTAATGAATCGGCCAACGCGCGGGGAGAGGCGGTTTGCGTATTGGG
CGCTCTTCCGCTTCCTCGCTCACTGACTCGCTGCGCTCGGTCGTTCGGCTGCGGCGAGCGGTATCAGCTC
ACTCAAAGGCGGTAATACGGTTATCCACAGAATCAGGGGATAACGCAGGAAAGAACATGTGAGCAAAAGG
CCAGCAAAAGGCCAGGAACCGTAAAAAGGCCGCGTTGCTGGCGTTTTTCCATAGGCTCCGCCCCCCTGAC
GAGCATCACAAAAATCGACGCTCAAGTCAGAGGTGGCGAAACCCGACAGGACTATAAAGATACCAGGCGT
TTCCCCCTGGAAGCTCCCTCGTGCGCTCTCCTGTTCCGACCCTGCCGCTTACCGGATACCTGTCCGCCTT
TCTCCCTTCGGGAAGCGTGGCGCTTTCTCATAGCTCACGCTGTAGGTATCTCAGTTCGGTGTAGGTCGTT
CGCTCCAAGCTGGGCTGTGTGCACGAACCCCCCGTTCAGCCCGACCGCTGCGCCTTATCCGGTAACTATC
GTCTTGAGTCCAACCCGGTAAGACACGACTTATCGCCACTGGCAGCAGCCACTGGTAACAGGATTAGCAG
AGCGAGGTATGTAGGCGGTGCTACAGAGTTCTTGAAGTGGTGGCCTAACTACGGCTACACTAGAAGAACA
GTATTTGGTATCTGCGCTCTGCTGAAGCCAGTTACCTTCGGAAAAAGAGTTGGTAGCTCTTGATCCGGCA
AACAAACCACCGCTGGTAGCGGTGGTTTTTTTGTTTGCAAGCAGCAGATTACGCGCAGAAAAAAAGGATC
TCAAGAAGATCCTTTGATCTTTTCTACGGGGTCTGACGCTCAGTGGAACGAAAACTCACGTTAAGGGATT
TTGGTCATGAGATTATCAAAAAGGATCTTCACCTAGATCCTTTTAAATTAAAAATGAAGTTTTAAATCAA
TCTAAAGTATATATGAGTAAACTTGGTCTGACAGTTAGAAAAACTCATCGAGCATCAAATGAAACTGCAA
TTTATTCATATCAGGATTATCAATACCATATTTTTGAAAAAGCCGTTTCTGTAATGAAGGAGAAAACTCA
CCGAGGCAGTTCCATAGGATGGCAAGATCCTGGTATCGGTCTGCGATTCCGACTCGTCCAACATCAATAC
AACCTATTAATTTCCCCTCGTCAAAAATAAGGTTATCAAGTGAGAAATCACCATGAGTGACGACTGAATC
CGGTGAGAATGGCAAAAGTTTATGCATTTCTTTCCAGACTTGTTCAACAGGCCAGCCATTACGCTCGTCA
TCAAAATCACTCGCATCAACCAAACCGTTATTCATTCGTGATTGCGCCTGAGCGAGACGAAATACGCGAT
CGCTGTTAAAAGGACAATTACAAACAGGAATCGAATGCAACCGGCGCAGGAACACTGCCAGCGCATCAAC
AATATTTTCACCTGAATCAGGATATTCTTCTAATACCTGGAATGCTGTTTTCCCAGGGATCGCAGTGGTG
AGTAACCATGCATCATCAGGAGTACGGATAAAATGCTTGATGGTCGGAAGAGGCATAAATTCCGTCAGCC
AGTTTAGTCTGACCATCTCATCTGTAACATCATTGGCAACGCTACCTTTGCCATGTTTCAGAAACAACTC
TGGCGCATCGGGCTTCCCATACAATCGATAGATTGTCGCACCTGATTGCCCGACATTATCGCGAGCCCAT
TTATACCCATATAAATCAGCATCCATGTTGGAATTTAATCGCGGCCTAGAGCAAGACGTTTCCCGTTGAA
TATGGCTCATACTCTTCCTTTTTCAATATTATTGAAGCATTTATCAGGGTTATTGTCTCATGAGCGGATA
CATATTTGAATGTATTTAGAAAAATAAACAAATAGGGGTTCCGCGCACATTTCCCCGAAAAGTGCCACCT
GACGTCTAAGAAACCATTATTATCATGACATTAACCTATAAAAATAAGCGTATCACGAGGCCCTTTCGTC
